Addgene plasmid #233657: CT751
Purpose: Dox-inducible VP64-MyoD
Depositing lab: Wilson Wong. Depositing organization: Boston University Main Campus. Publication: Multiplexing light-inducible recombinases to control cell fate, Boolean logic, and cell patterning in mammalian cells. Tous C, Kinstlinger IS, Rice MEL, Deng J, Wong WW. Sci Adv. 2025 May 9;11(19):eadt1971. doi: 10.1126/sciadv.adt1971. Epub 2025 May 9. PubMed 40344052.
Backbone
  Vector backbone: Unknown
  Vector type: Mammalian Expression
Growth in bacteria
  Bacterial resistance: Ampicillin, 100 μg/mL
  Growth temperature: 37°C
  Growth strain: DH5alpha
  Copy number: High Copy
Gene/Insert
  Gene/Insert name: VP64-MyoD
  Species: H. sapiens (human)
  Mutation: None
  Cloning method: Gibson Cloning
Terms and licenses: Academic/Nonprofit Terms; Industry Terms: Not Available to Industry
How to cite: CT751 was a gift from Wilson Wong (Addgene plasmid # 233657 ; http://n2t.net/addgene:233657 ; RRID:Addgene_233657)
