[The description below was written by a language model from this plasmid's Addgene catalogue record and pLannotate feature annotations shown in this document.]
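Description:
CT751 is a doxycycline-inducible mammalian expression plasmid for a VP64-MyoD fusion. The catalogue lists its backbone as unknown, but the 11.2 kb annotated sequence has the layout of an HIV-1-derived, self-inactivating lentiviral transfer vector. It is propagated in E. coli through a high-copy ColE1/pUC-type origin and selected with ampicillin (AmpR under its own bla promoter). The lentiviral elements comprise a truncated 5' LTR, the Ψ packaging signal with a gag fragment, the Rev response element, cPPT/CTS, WPRE and a ΔU3 3' LTR. These would allow packaging of the genomic RNA, its Rev-dependent nuclear export, and integration of a provirus with no LTR promoter activity. Outside the LTRs are pBR322-type remnants (TcR, bom, rop fragments) and an SV40 promoter–gpt cassette with the SV40 small t intron and poly(A) signal. gpt is annotated only as fragments, so it is unclear whether this cassette is functional.

The payload is driven by the TRE3G promoter, which is active only when a Tet-On 3G transactivator is present with doxycycline. No transactivator is annotated on this plasmid, so it presumably must be supplied separately. The open reading frame encodes VP64, four copies of the minimal VP16 activation domain, fused upstream of MyoD, the myogenic transcription factor that can convert fibroblasts towards a muscle fate. A T2A peptide and the near-infrared fluorescent protein iRFP720 follow, so the reporter is co-translated as a separate protein and marks induced cells. The catalogue gives the insert species as human, whereas the annotation matches it to mouse Myod1. A single minimal FRT site lies downstream of the reporter; the record does not state its role. The associated work concerns light-inducible recombinases for controlling cell fate, which fits use of this construct for inducible myogenic reprogramming.
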