Features (pLannotate 1.2.2; 37 found; start..end, strand, type, name):
    102..407     +  CDS            frsA (fragment): FRSA_ECOLI - Also known as yafA. Experimental evidence at protein level: Swiss-Prot protein existence level 1. Catalyzes the hydrolysis of esters (PubMed:15808744). Displays esterase activity toward pNP-butyrate (PubMed:15808744). May stimulate mixed-acid fermentation by acting as a fermentation/respiration switch that down-regulates respiration and up- regulates fermentation rates (PubMed:15169777). From Escherichia coli (strain K12).
    411..485     +  CDS            small t antigen (fragment): SV40 (simian virus 40) small t antigen
    487..552     +  intron         small t intron: SV40 (simian virus 40) small t antigen intron
    682..702     +  CDS            SV40 NLS: nuclear localization signal of SV40 (simian virus 40) large T antigen
   1021..1104    +  CDS            large T antigen (fragment): large T antigen from SV40 (simian virus 40)
   1127..1261    +  polyA_signal   SV40 poly(A) signal: SV40 polyadenylation signal
   1428..1757    +  CDS            nef (fragment): NEF_HV1BR - Experimental evidence at protein level: Swiss-Prot protein existence level 1. Extracellular Nef protein targets CD4(+) T-lymphocytes for apoptosis by interacting with CXCR4 surface receptors (PubMed:14990729). From Human immunodeficiency virus type 1 group M subtype B (isolate BRU/LAI) (HIV-1).
   1805..2062    +  LTR            5' LTR (truncated): truncated 5' long terminal repeat (LTR) from HIV-1
   2109..2234    +  misc_feature   HIV-1 Ψ: packaging signal of human immunodeficiency virus type 1
   2218..2556    +  CDS            HIV-1 gag (fragment): gag protein from human immunodeficiency virus 1; gag
   2731..2964    +  misc_feature   RRE: The Rev response element (RRE) of HIV-1 allows for Rev-dependent mRNA export from the nucleus to the cytoplasm.
   3341..3441    +  CDS            Rev (fragment): human immunodeficiency virus 1 (HIV-1) Rev protein; rev; enhances nuclear export of unspliced and incompletely spliced viral mRNAs
   3478..3595    +  misc_feature   cPPT/CTS: central polypurine tract and central termination sequence of HIV-1
   3632..3664    -  misc_feature   MCS (fragment): pBluescript multiple cloning site
   3688..4066    +  promoter       TRE3G promoter: 3rd-generation Tet-responsive promoter that can be activated by binding of Tet-On® 3G
   4142..4291    +  CDS            VP64: tetrameric repeat of the minimal activation domain of herpes simplex virus VP16 (Beerli et al., 1998)
   4349..5302    +  CDS            Myod1: MYOD1_MOUSE - Also known as Myod. Experimental evidence at protein level: Swiss-Prot protein existence level 1. Acts as a transcriptional activator that promotes transcription of muscle-specific target genes and plays a role in muscle differentiation (PubMed:16901893). Together with MYF5 and MYOG, co-occupies muscle-specific gene promoter core region during myogenesis. Induces fibroblasts to differentiate into myoblasts. Interacts with and is inhibited by the twist protein. This interaction probably involves the basic domains of both proteins (PubMed:21798092, PubMed:3175662). From Mus musculu
   5315..5367    +  CDS            T2A (fragment): 2A peptide from Thosea asigna virus capsid protein Eukaryotic ribosomes fail to insert a peptide bond between the Gly and Pro residues, yielding separate polypeptides.
   5375..6325    +  CDS            iRFP720: near-infrared fluorescent protein with an emission peak at 720 nm, engineered from a bacterial phytochrome (Shcherbakova and Verkhusha, 2013) derived from Rhodopseudomonas palustris RpBphP2
   6362..6395    -  protein_bind   FRT (minimal): supports FLP-mediated excision but not integration (Turan and Bode, 2011) FLP recombinase from the Saccharomyces cerevisiae 2μ plasmid
   6440..6470    +  misc_feature   MCS (fragment): pUC18/19 multiple cloning site
   6471..6489    +  misc_feature   MCS (fragment): pBluescript multiple cloning site
   6489..7077    +  misc_feature   WPRE: woodchuck hepatitis virus posttranscriptional regulatory element
   7078..7100    +  misc_feature   MCS (fragment): pBluescript multiple cloning site
   7117..7185    +  CDS            nef (fragment): NEF_HV1Z2 - Experimental evidence at protein level: Swiss-Prot protein existence level 1. Extracellular Nef protein targets CD4(+) T-lymphocytes for apoptosis by interacting with CXCR4 surface receptors. From Human immunodeficiency virus type 1 group M subtype D (isolate Z2/CDC-Z34) (HIV-1).
   7187..7420    +  LTR            3' LTR (ΔU3): self-inactivating 3' long terminal repeat (LTR) from HIV-1
   7445..7463    -  promoter       SP6 promoter: promoter for bacteriophage SP6 RNA polymerase
   7691..7970    +  CDS            TcR (fragment): tetracycline efflux protein; tet; confers resistance to tetracycline
   7971..8019    -  misc_feature   bom (fragment): basis of mobility region from pBR322
   8121..8156    -  CDS            rop (fragment): Rop protein, which maintains plasmids at low copy number; rop
   8251..8355    +  promoter       AmpR promoter: bla
   8356..9216    +  CDS            AmpR: β-lactamase; bla; confers resistance to ampicillin, carbenicillin, and related antibiotics
   9387..9975    +  rep_origin     ori: high-copy-number ColE1/pMB1/pBR322/pUC origin of replication
  10158..10214   +  CDS            lacI (fragment): lac repressor; lacI; The lac repressor binds to the lac operator to inhibit transcription in E. coli. This inhibition can be relieved by adding lactose or isopropyl-β-D-thiogalactopyranoside (IPTG).
  10221..10550   +  promoter       SV40 promoter: SV40 enhancer and early promoter
  10750..10869   +  CDS            gpt (fragment): XGPT_ECOLI - Also known as gpp, gxu. Experimental evidence at protein level: Swiss-Prot protein existence level 1. Purine salvage pathway enzyme that catalyzes the transfer of the ribosyl-5-phosphate group from 5-phospho-alpha-D-ribose 1- diphosphate (PRPP) to the N9 position of the 6-oxopurines guanine and xanthine to form the corresponding ribonucleotides GMP (guanosine 5'- monophosphate) and XMP (xanthosine 5'-monophosphate), with the release of PPi. To a lesser extent, also acts on hypoxanthine (PubMed:9100006, PubMed:3886014). Does not ribophosphorylate adenine (PubMed:3886014). From Esch
  10869..7       +  CDS            gpt (fragment) (across the origin): XGPT_ECOLI - Also known as gpp, gxu. Experimental evidence at protein level: Swiss-Prot protein existence level 1. Purine salvage pathway enzyme that catalyzes the transfer of the ribosyl-5-phosphate group from 5-phospho-alpha-D-ribose 1- diphosphate (PRPP) to the N9 position of the 6-oxopurines guanine and xanthine to form the corresponding ribonucleotides GMP (guanosine 5'- monophosphate) and XMP (xanthosine 5'-monophosphate), with the release of PPi. To a lesser extent, also acts on hypoxanthine (PubMed:9100006, PubMed:3886014). Does not ribophosphorylate adenine (PubMed:3886014). From Esch
>Addgene plasmid #233657 | CT751 | addgene full sequence | sequence record 463757 | Addgene NGS Result
CGGTCGCTAATCTTTTCAACGCCTGGCACTGCCGGGCGTTGTTCTTTTTAACTTCAGGCGGGTTACAATA
GTTTCCAGTAAGTATTCTGGAGGCTGCATCCATGACACAGGCAAACCTGAGCGAAACCCTGTTCAAACCC
CGCTTTAAACATCCTGAAACCTCGACGCTAGTCCGCCGCTTTAATCACGGCGCACAACCGCCTGTGCAGT
CGGCCCTTGATGGTAAAACCATCCCTCACTGGTATCGCATGATTAACCGTCTGATGTGGATCTGGCGCGG
CATTGACCCACGCGAAATCCTCGACGTCCAGGCACGTATTGTGATGAGCGATGCCGAACGTACCGACGAT
GATTTATACGATACGGTGATTGGCTACCGTGGCGGCAACTGGATTTATGAGTGGGCCCCGGATCTTTGTG
AAGGAACCTTACTTCTGTGGTGTGACATAATTGGACAAACTACCTACAGAGATTTAAAGCTCTAAGGTAA
ATATAAAATTTTTAAGTGTATAATGTGTTAAACTACTGATTCTAATTGTTTGTGTATTTTAGATTCCAAC
CTATGGAACTGATGAATGGGAGCAGTGGTGGAATGCCTTTAATGAGGAAAACCTGTTTTGCTCAGAAGAA
ATGCCATCTAGTGATGATGAGGCTACTGCTGACTCTCAACATTCTACTCCTCCAAAAAAGAAGAGAAAGG
TAGAAGACCCCAAGGACTTTCCTTCAGAATTGCTAAGTTTTTTGAGTCATGCTGTGTTTAGTAATAGAAC
TCTTGCTTGCTTTGCTATTTACACCACAAAGGAAAAAGCTGCACTGCTATACAAGAAAATTATGGAAAAA
TATTCTGTAACCTTTATAAGTAGGCATAACAGTTATAATCATAACATACTGTTTTTTCTTACTCCACACA
GGCATAGAGTGTCTGCTATTAATAACTATGCTCAAAAATTGTGTACCTTTAGCTTTTTAATTTGTAAAGG
GGTTAATAAGGAATATTTGATGTATAGTGCCTTGACTAGAGATCATAATCAGCCATACCACATTTGTAGA
GGTTTTACTTGCTTTAAAAAACCTCCCACACCTCCCCCTGAACCTGAAACATAAAATGAATGCAATTGTT
GTTGTTAACTTGTTTATTGCAGCTTATAATGGTTACAAATAAAGCAATAGCATCACAAATTTCACAAATA
AAGCATTTTTTTCACTGCATTCTAGTTGTGGTTTGTCCAAACTCATCAATGTATCTTATCATGTCTGGAT
CAACTGGATAACTCAAGCTAACCAAAATCATCCCAAACTTCCCACCCCATACCCTATTACCACTGCCAAT
TACCTGTGGTTTCATTTACTCTAAACCTGTGATTCCTCTGAATTATTTTCATTTTAAAGAAATTGTATTT
GTTAAATATGTACTACAAACTTAGTAGTTGGAAGGGCTAATTCACTCCCAAAGAAGACAAGATATCCTTG
ATCTGTGGATCTACCACACACAAGGCTACTTCCCTGATTAGCAGAACTACACACCAGGGCCAGGGGTCAG
ATATCCACTGACCTTTGGATGGTGCTACAAGCTAGTACCAGTTGAGCCAGATAAGGTAGAAGAGGCCAAT
AAAGGAGAGAACACCAGCTTGTTACACCCTGTGAGCCTGCATGGGATGGATGACCCGGAGAGAGAAGTGT
TAGAGTGGAGGTTTGACAGCCGCCTAGCATTTCATCACGTGGCCCGAGAGCTGCATCCGGAGTACTTCAA
GAACTGCTGATATCGAGCTTGCTACAAGGGACTTTCCGCTGGGGACTTTCCAGGGAGGCGTGGCCTGGGC
GGGACTGGGGAGTGGCGAGCCCTCAGATCCTGCATATAAGCAGCTGCTTTTTGCCTGTACTGGGTCTCTC
TGGTTAGACCAGATCTGAGCCTGGGAGCTCTCTGGCTAACTAGGGAACCCACTGCTTAAGCCTCAATAAA
GCTTGCCTTGAGTGCTTCAAGTAGTGTGTGCCCGTCTGTTGTGTGACTCTGGTAACTAGAGATCCCTCAG
ACCCTTTTAGTCAGTGTGGAAAATCTCTAGCAGTGGCGCCCGAACAGGGACTTGAAAGCGAAAGGGAAAC
CAGAGGAGCTCTCTCGACGCAGGACTCGGCTTGCTGAAGCGCGCACGGCAAGAGGCGAGGGGCGGCGACT
GGTGAGTACGCCAAAAATTTTGACTAGCGGAGGCTAGAAGGAGAGAGATGGGTGCGAGAGCGTCAGTATT
AAGCGGGGGAGAATTAGATCGCGATGGGAAAAAATTCGGTTAAGGCCAGGGGGAAAGAAAAAATATAAAT
TAAAACATATAGTATGGGCAAGCAGGGAGCTAGAACGATTCGCAGTTAATCCTGGCCTGTTAGAAACATC
AGAAGGCTGTAGACAAATACTGGGACAGCTACAACCATCCCTTCAGACAGGATCAGAAGAACTTAGATCA
TTATATAATACAGTAGCAACCCTCTATTGTGTGCATCAAAGGATAGAGATAAAAGACACCAAGGAAGCTT
TAGACAAGATAGAGGAAGAGCAAAACAAAAGTAAGACCACCGCACAGCAAGCGGCCGGCCGCTGATCTTC
AGACCTGGAGGAGGAGATATGAGGGACAATTGGAGAAGTGAATTATATAAATATAAAGTAGTAAAAATTG
AACCATTAGGAGTAGCACCCACCAAGGCAAAGAGAAGAGTGGTGCAGAGAGAAAAAAGAGCAGTGGGAAT
AGGAGCTTTGTTCCTTGGGTTCTTGGGAGCAGCAGGAAGCACTATGGGCGCAGCGTCAATGACGCTGACG
GTACAGGCCAGACAATTATTGTCTGGTATAGTGCAGCAGCAGAACAATTTGCTGAGGGCTATTGAGGCGC
AACAGCATCTGTTGCAACTCACAGTCTGGGGCATCAAGCAGCTCCAGGCAAGAATCCTGGCTGTGGAAAG
ATACCTAAAGGATCAACAGCTCCTGGGGATTTGGGGTTGCTCTGGAAAACTCATTTGCACCACTGCTGTG
CCTTGGAATGCTAGTTGGAGTAATAAATCTCTGGAACAGATTTGGAATCACACGACCTGGATGGAGTGGG
ACAGAGAAATTAACAATTACACAAGCTTAATACACTCCTTAATTGAAGAATCGCAAAACCAGCAAGAAAA
GAATGAACAAGAATTATTGGAATTAGATAAATGGGCAAGTTTGTGGAATTGGTTTAACATAACAAATTGG
CTGTGGTATATAAAATTATTCATAATGATAGTAGGAGGCTTGGTAGGTTTAAGAATAGTTTTTGCTGTAC
TTTCTATAGTGAATAGAGTTAGGCAGGGATATTCACCATTATCGTTTCAGACCCACCTCCCAACCCCGAG
GGGACCCGACAGGCCCGAAGGAATAGAAGAAGAAGGTGGAGAGAGAGACAGAGACAGATCCATTCGATTA
GTGAACGGATCTCGACGGTATCGCCAAATGGCAGTATTCATCCACAATTTTAAAAGAAAAGGGGGGATTG
GGGGGTACAGTGCAGGGGAAAGAATAGTAGACATAATAGCAACAGACATACAAACTAAAGAATTACAAAA
ACAAATTACAAAAATTCAAAATTTTCGGGTTTATTACAGGGACAGCAGAGATCCAGTTTGGATCGATAAG
CTTGATATCGAATTCCTGCAGCCCCCTTTCGTCTTCAAGAATTCCTCGAGTTTACTCCCTATCAGTGATA
GAGAACGTATGAAGAGTTTACTCCCTATCAGTGATAGAGAACGTATGCAGACTTTACTCCCTATCAGTGA
TAGAGAACGTATAAGGAGTTTACTCCCTATCAGTGATAGAGAACGTATGACCAGTTTACTCCCTATCAGT
GATAGAGAACGTATCTACAGTTTACTCCCTATCAGTGATAGAGAACGTATATCCAGTTTACTCCCTATCA
GTGATAGAGAACGTATAAGCTTTAGGCGTGTACGGTGGGCGCCTATAAAAGCAGAGCTCGTTTAGTGAAC
CGTCAGATCGCCTGGAGCAATTCCACAACACTTTTGTCTTATACCAACTTTCCGTACCACTTCCTACCCT
CGTAAAGGGGCCGCCACCATGAAAACTAGTGGACAGGCCGGCCAGGCTAGCCCGAAAAAGAAACGCAAAG
TTGGGCGCGCCGACGCGCTGGACGATTTCGATCTCGACATGCTGGGTTCTGATGCCCTCGATGACTTTGA
CCTGGATATGTTGGGAAGCGACGCATTGGATGACTTTGATCTGGACATGCTCGGCTCCGATGCTCTGGAC
GATTTCGATCTCGATATGTTAATTAACTACCCGTACGACGTTCCGGACTACGCTTCTGGAGGCAGTGGGG
GCGGATCAATGGAGCTTCTATCGCCGCCACTCCGGGACATAGACTTGACAGGCCCCGACGGCTCTCTCTG
CTCCTTTGAGACAGCAGACGACTTCTATGATGATCCGTGTTTCGACTCACCAGACCTGCGCTTTTTTGAG
GACCTGGACCCGCGCCTGGTGCACGTGGGAGCCCTCCTGAAACCGGAGGAGCACGCACACTTCTCTACTG
CGGTGCACCCAGGCCCAGGCGCTCGTGAGGATGAGCATGTGCGCGCGCCCAGCGGGCACCACCAGGCGGG
TCGCTGCTTGCTGTGGGCCTGCAAGGCGTGCAAGCGCAAGACCACCAACGCTGATCGCCGCAAGGCCGCC
ACCATGCGCGAGCGCCGCCGCCTGAGCAAAGTGAATGAGGCCTTCGAGACGCTCAAGCGCTGCACGTCCA
GCAACCCGAACCAGCGGCTACCCAAGGTGGAGATCCTGCGCAACGCCATCCGCTACATCGAAGGTCTGCA
GGCTCTGCTGCGCGACCAGGACGCCGCGCCCCCTGGCGCCGCTGCCTTCTACGCACCTGGACCGCTGCCC
CCAGGCCGTGGCAGCGAGCACTACAGTGGCGACTCAGACGCGTCCAGCCCGCGCTCCAACTGCTCTGATG
GCATGATGGATTACAGCGGCCCCCCAAGCGGCCCCCGGCGGCAGAATGGCTACGACACCGCCTACTACAG
TGAGGCGGTGCGCGAGTCCAGGCCAGGGAAGAGTGCGGCTGTGTCGAGCCTCGACTGCCTGTCCAGCATA
GTGGAGCGCATCTCCACAGACAGCCCCGCTGCGCCTGCGCTGCTTTTGGCAGATGCACCACCAGAGTCGC
CTCCGGGTCCGCCAGAGGGGGCATCCCTAAGCGACACAGAACAGGGAACCCAGACCCCGTCTCCCGACGC
CGCCCCTCAGTGTCCTGCAGGCTCAAACCCCAATGCGATTTATCAGGTGCTTATGCATTCCGGAGAGGGC
AGGGGAAGTCTTCTAACATGCGGGGACGTGGAGGAAAATCCCGGCCCAGGTACCATGGCGGAAGGATCCG
TCGCCAGGCAGCCTGACCTCTTGACCTGCGACGATGAGCCGATCCATATCCCCGGTGCCATCCAACCGCA
TGGACTGCTGCTCGCCCTCGCCGCCGACATGACGATCGTTGCCGGCAGCGACAACCTTCCCGAACTCACC
GGACTGGCGATCGGCGCCCTGATCGGCCGCTCTGCGGCCGATGTCTTCGACTCGGAGACGCACAACCGTC
TGACGATCGCCTTGGCCGAGCCCGGGGCGGCCGTCGGAGCACCGATCACTGTCGGCTTCACGATGCGAAA
GGACGCAGGCTTCATCGGCTCCTGGCATCGCCATGATCAGCTCATCTTCCTCGAGCTCGAGCCTCCCCAG
CGGGACGTCGCCGAGCCGCAGGCGTTCTTCCGCCGCACCAACAGCGCCATCCGCCGCCTGCAGGCCGCCG
AAACCTTGGAAAGCGCCTGCGCCGCCGCGGCGCAAGAGGTGCGGAAGATTACCGGCTTCGATCGGGTGAT
GATCTATCGCTTCGCCTCCGACTTCAGCGGGTCCGTGATCGCAGAGGATCGGTGCGCCGAGGTCGAGTCA
AAACTAGGCCTGCACTATCCTGCCTCATTCATCCCGGCGCAGGCCCGTCGGCTCTATACCATCAACCCGG
TACGGATCATTCCCGATATCAATTATCGGCCGGTGCCGGTCACCCCAGACCTCAATCCGGTCACCGGGCG
GCCGATTGATCTTAGCTTCGCCATCCTGCGCAGCGTCTCGCCCAACCATCTGGAGTTCATGCGCAACATA
GGCATGCACGGCACGATGTCGATCTCGATTTTGCGCGGCGAGCGACTGTGGGGATTGATCGTTTGCCATC
ACCGAACGCCGTACTACGTCGATCTCGATGGCCGCCAAGCCTGCGAGCTAGTCGCCCAGGTTCTGGCCTG
GCAGATCGGCGTGATGGAAGAGTGAACGCGTACTAATAGCAACAACGATCGGCCGCACCTTGAAGTTCCT
ATACTTTCTAGAGAATAGGAACTTCGAAGTTCCTATACTATTTGAAGAATAGGAACTTCGCGGCCGCGAC
TCTAGAGTCGACCTGCAGGCATGCAAGCTTGATATCAAGCTTATCGATAATCAACCTCTGGATTACAAAA
TTTGTGAAAGATTGACTGGTATTCTTAACTATGTTGCTCCTTTTACGCTATGTGGATACGCTGCTTTAAT
GCCTTTGTATCATGCTATTGCTTCCCGTATGGCTTTCATTTTCTCCTCCTTGTATAAATCCTGGTTGCTG
TCTCTTTATGAGGAGTTGTGGCCCGTTGTCAGGCAACGTGGCGTGGTGTGCACTGTGTTTGCTGACGCAA
CCCCCACTGGTTGGGGCATTGCCACCACCTGTCAGCTCCTTTCCGGGACTTTCGCTTTCCCCCTCCCTAT
TGCCACGGCGGAACTCATCGCCGCCTGCCTTGCCCGCTGCTGGACAGGGGCTCGGCTGTTGGGCACTGAC
AATTCCGTGGTGTTGTCGGGGAAATCATCGTCCTTTCCTTGGCTGCTCGCCTGTGTTGCCACCTGGATTC
TGCGCGGGACGTCCTTCTGCTACGTCCCTTCGGCCCTCAATCCAGCGGACCTTCCTTCCCGCGGCCTGCT
GCCGGCTCTGCGGCCTCTTCCGCGTCTTCGCCTTCGCCCTCAGACGAGTCGGATCTCCCTTTGGGCCGCC
TCCCCGCATCGATACCGTCGACCTCGAGGGAATTAATTCGAGCTCGGTACCTTTAAGACCAATGACTTAC
AAGGCAGCTGTAGATCTTAGCCACTTTTTAAAAGAAAAGGGGGGACTGGAAGGGCTAATTCACTCCCAAC
GAAGACAAGATCTGCTTTTTGCTTGTACTGGGTCTCTCTGGTTAGACCAGATCTGAGCCTGGGAGCTCTC
TGGCTAACTAGGGAACCCACTGCTTAAGCCTCAATAAAGCTTGCCTTGAGTGCTTCAAGTAGTGTGTGCC
CGTCTGTTGTGTGACTCTGGTAACTAGAGATCCCTCAGACCCTTTTAGTCAGTGTGGAAAATCTCTAGCA
GCATCTAGAATTAATTCCGTGTATTCTATAGTGTCACCTAAATCGTATGTGTATGATACATAAGGTTATG
TATTAATTGTAGCCGCGTTCTAACGACAATATGTACAAGCCTAATTGTGTAGCATCTGGCTTACTGAAGC
AGACCCTATCATCTCTCTCGTAAACTGCCGTCAGAGTCGGTTTGGTTGGACGAACCTTCTGAGTTTCTGG
TAACGCCGTCCCGCACCCGGAAATGGTCAGCGAACCAATCAGCAGGGTCATCGCTAGCCAGATCCTCTAC
GCCGGACGCATCGTGGCCGGCATCACCGGCGCCACAGGTGCGGTTGCTGGCGCCTATATCGCCGACATCA
CCGATGGGGAAGATCGGGCTCGCCACTTCGGGCTCATGAGCGCTTGTTTCGGCGTGGGTATGGTGGCAGG
CCCCGTGGCCGGGGGACTGTTGGGCGCCATCTCCTTGCATGCACCATTCCTTGCGGCGGCGGTGCTCAAC
GGCCTCAACCTACTACTGGGCTGCTTCCTAATGCAGGAGTCGCATAAGGGAGAGCGTCGAATGGTGCACT
CTCAGTACAATCTGCTCTGATGCCGCATAGTTAAGCCAGCCCCGACACCCGCCAACACCCGCTGACGCGC
CCTGACGGGCTTGTCTGCTCCCGGCATCCGCTTACAGACAAGCTGTGACCGTCTCCGGGAGCTGCATGTG
TCAGAGGTTTTCACCGTCATCACCGAAACGCGCGAGACGAAAGGGCCTCGTGATACGCCTATTTTTATAG
GTTAATGTCATGATAATAATGGTTTCTTAGACGTCAGGTGGCACTTTTCGGGGAAATGTGCGCGGAACCC
CTATTTGTTTATTTTTCTAAATACATTCAAATATGTATCCGCTCATGAGACAATAACCCTGATAAATGCT
TCAATAATATTGAAAAAGGAAGAGTATGAGTATTCAACATTTCCGTGTCGCCCTTATTCCCTTTTTTGCG
GCATTTTGCCTTCCTGTTTTTGCTCACCCAGAAACGCTGGTGAAAGTAAAAGATGCTGAAGATCAGTTGG
GTGCACGAGTGGGTTACATCGAACTGGATCTCAACAGCGGTAAGATCCTTGAGAGTTTTCGCCCCGAAGA
ACGTTTTCCAATGATGAGCACTTTTAAAGTTCTGCTATGTGGCGCGGTATTATCCCGTATTGACGCCGGG
CAAGAGCAACTCGGTCGCCGCATACACTATTCTCAGAATGACTTGGTTGAGTACTCACCAGTCACAGAAA
AGCATCTTACGGATGGCATGACAGTAAGAGAATTATGCAGTGCTGCCATAACCATGAGTGATAACACTGC
GGCCAACTTACTTCTGACAACGATCGGAGGACCGAAGGAGCTAACCGCTTTTTTGCACAACATGGGGGAT
CATGTAACTCGCCTTGATCGTTGGGAACCGGAGCTGAATGAAGCCATACCAAACGACGAGCGTGACACCA
CGATGCCTGTAGCAATGGCAACAACGTTGCGCAAACTATTAACTGGCGAACTACTTACTCTAGCTTCCCG
GCAACAATTAATAGACTGGATGGAGGCGGATAAAGTTGCAGGACCACTTCTGCGCTCGGCCCTTCCGGCT
GGCTGGTTTATTGCTGATAAATCTGGAGCCGGTGAGCGTGGGTCTCGCGGTATCATTGCAGCACTGGGGC
CAGATGGTAAGCCCTCCCGTATCGTAGTTATCTACACGACGGGGAGTCAGGCAACTATGGATGAACGAAA
TAGACAGATCGCTGAGATAGGTGCCTCACTGATTAAGCATTGGTAACTGTCAGACCAAGTTTACTCATAT
ATACTTTAGATTGATTTAAAACTTCATTTTTAATTTAAAAGGATCTAGGTGAAGATCCTTTTTGATAATC
TCATGACCAAAATCCCTTAACGTGAGTTTTCGTTCCACTGAGCGTCAGACCCCGTAGAAAAGATCAAAGG
ATCTTCTTGAGATCCTTTTTTTCTGCGCGTAATCTGCTGCTTGCAAACAAAAAAACCACCGCTACCAGCG
GTGGTTTGTTTGCCGGATCAAGAGCTACCAACTCTTTTTCCGAAGGTAACTGGCTTCAGCAGAGCGCAGA
TACCAAATACTGTTCTTCTAGTGTAGCCGTAGTTAGGCCACCACTTCAAGAACTCTGTAGCACCGCCTAC
ATACCTCGCTCTGCTAATCCTGTTACCAGTGGCTGCTGCCAGTGGCGATAAGTCGTGTCTTACCGGGTTG
GACTCAAGACGATAGTTACCGGATAAGGCGCAGCGGTCGGGCTGAACGGGGGGTTCGTGCACACAGCCCA
GCTTGGAGCGAACGACCTACACCGAACTGAGATACCTACAGCGTGAGCTATGAGAAAGCGCCACGCTTCC
CGAAGGGAGAAAGGCGGACAGGTATCCGGTAAGCGGCAGGGTCGGAACAGGAGAGCGCACGAGGGAGCTT
CCAGGGGGAAACGCCTGGTATCTTTATAGTCCTGTCGGGTTTCGCCACCTCTGACTTGAGCGTCGATTTT
TGTGATGCTCGTCAGGGGGGCGGAGCCTATGGAAAAACGCCAGCAACGCGGCCTTTTTACGGTTCCTGGC
CTTTTGCTGGCCTTTTGCTCACATGTTCTTTCCTGCGTTATCCCCTGATTCTGTGGATAACCGTATTACC
GCCTTTGAGTGAGCTGATACCGCTCGCCGCAGCCGAACGACCGAGCGCAGCGAGTCAGTGAGCGAGGAAG
CGGAAGAGCGCCCAATACGCAAACCGCCTCTCCCCGCGCGTTGGCCGATTCATTAATGCAGCTGTGGAAT
GTGTGTCAGTTAGGGTGTGGAAAGTCCCCAGGCTCCCCAGCAGGCAGAAGTATGCAAAGCATGCATCTCA
ATTAGTCAGCAACCAGGTGTGGAAAGTCCCCAGGCTCCCCAGCAGGCAGAAGTATGCAAAGCATGCATCT
CAATTAGTCAGCAACCATAGTCCCGCCCCTAACTCCGCCCATCCCGCCCCTAACTCCGCCCAGTTCCGCC
CATTCTCCGCCCCATGGCTGACTAATTTTTTTTATTTATGCAGAGGCCGAGGCCGCCTCGGCCTCTGAGC
TATTCCAGAAGTAGTGAGGAGGCTTTTTTGGAGGCCTAGGCTTTTGCAAAAAGCTTGGACACAAGACAGG
CTTGCGAGATATGTTTGAGAATACCACTTTATCCCGCGTCAGGGAGAGGCAGTGCGTAAAAAGACGCGGA
CTCATGTGAAATACTGGTTTTTAGTGCGCCAGATCTCTATAATCTCGCGCAACCTATTTTCCCCTCGAAC
ACTTTTTAAGCCGTAGATAAACAGGCTGGGACACTTCACATGAGCGAAAAATACATCGTCACCTGGGACA
TGTTGCAGATCCATGCACGTAAACTCGCAAGCCGACTGATGCCTTCTGAACAATGGAAAGGCATTATTGC
CGTAAGCCGTGGCGGTCTGTACCGGGTGCGTTACTGGCGCGTGAACTGGGTATTCGTCATGTCGATACCG
TTTGTATTTCCAGCTACGATCACGACAACCAGCGCGAGCTTAAAGTGCTGAAACGCGCAGAAGGCGATGG
CGAAGGCTTCATCGTTATTGATGACCTGGTGGATACCGGTGGTACTGCGGTTGCGATTCGTGAAATGTAT
CCAAAAGCGCACTTTGTCACCATCTTCGCAAAACCGGCTGGTCGTCCGCTGGTTGATGACTATGTTGTTG
ATATCCCGCAAGATACCTGGATTGAACAGCCGTGGGATATGGGCGTCGTATTCGTCCCGCCAATCTC
